Addgene plasmid #131939: pDONR221_SLC16A11
Purpose: Gateway entry clone with codon-optimized ORF sequence for subcloning into custom expression vectors
Depositing lab: RESOLUTE Consortium & Giulio Superti-Furga. Depositing organization: CeMM Research Center for Molecular Medicine. Publication: The RESOLUTE consortium: unlocking SLC transporters for drug discovery. Superti-Furga G, Lackner D, Wiedmer T, Ingles-Prieto A, Barbosa B, Girardi E, Goldmann U, Gurtl B, Klavins K, Klimek C, Lindinger S, Lineiro-Retes E, Muller AC, Onstein S, Redinger G, Reil D, Sedlyarov V, Wolf G, Crawford M, Everley R, ... Steppan CM. Nat Rev Drug Discov. 2020 Jul;19(7):429-430. doi: 10.1038/d41573-020-00056-6. PubMed 32265506.
Backbone
  Vector backbone: pDONR221
  Backbone manufacturer: Thermo Fisher Scientific
  Backbone size w/o insert (bp): 2550
  Vector type: Mammalian Expression
Growth in bacteria
  Bacterial resistance: Kanamycin, 50 μg/mL
  Growth temperature: 37°C
  Growth strain: Stbl3
  Copy number: High Copy
Gene/Insert
  Gene/Insert name: SLC16A11 (alt name: FLJ90193, MCT11)
  Species: H. sapiens (human)
  Insert size (bp): 1413
  Entrez Gene: SLC16A11 (a.k.a. MCT11, FLJ90193)
  Cloning method: Gateway Cloning
  Sequencing primers: 5′ M13-fwd; 3′ M13-rev
Terms and licenses: Academic/Nonprofit Terms; Industry Terms
Depositor comments: For more information on the full Resolute plasmid collection, please see www.addgene.org/depositor-collections/re-solute/. Please provide your feedback on this plasmid to the RESOLUTE consortium by filling out their RESOLUTE repository feedback form: https://forms.office.com/Pages/ResponsePage.aspx?id=0e05yklzmkS7rjFGQL4N7z4feCLQvEJAmVcOCM_u885UN1JJRko0Ukg4TVQwNTZLOUxPQVJWT1NHUCQlQCN0PWcu
How to cite: pDONR221_SLC16A11 was a gift from RESOLUTE Consortium & Giulio Superti-Furga (Addgene plasmid # 131939 ; http://n2t.net/addgene:131939 ; RRID:Addgene_131939)
