[The description below was written by a language model from this plasmid's Addgene catalogue record and pLannotate feature annotations shown in this document.]
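Description:
pDONR221_SLC16A11 is a Gateway entry clone built on the pDONR221 backbone, carrying a codon-optimized open reading frame for human SLC16A11 (also called MCT11 or FLJ90193). The sequenced plasmid is 3,963 nt, with the 1,413 bp ORF making up the insert. It is propagated in E. coli from a high-copy ColE1/pUC-type origin and selected with kanamycin through an aminoglycoside phosphotransferase (KanR) gene. Although the catalogue lists the vector type as mammalian expression, the feature table shows no eukaryotic promoter or polyadenylation signal upstream or downstream of the ORF. The plasmid therefore serves as a shuttle for the coding sequence rather than as an expression construct in its own right.

The SLC16A11 ORF sits directly between attL1 and attL2. These are the recombination sites used by LR Clonase to transfer an insert directionally and in frame into any attR-containing destination vector, which then supplies the promoter, tags and selection appropriate to the experiment. Upstream of attL1, the rrnB T1 and T2 terminators insulate the insert from read-through transcription originating in the backbone. A T7 promoter lies beyond attL2, oriented back toward the insert. The short lacI and lacZα fragments annotated in this region are backbone remnants, not functional genes. M13 forward and reverse priming sites flank the cassette for sequence verification.

SLC16A11 encodes a proton-linked monocarboxylate transporter that moves pyruvate across the plasma membrane and has been implicated in hepatic lipid metabolism. The clone belongs to a consortium-wide collection of solute carrier ORFs intended for subcloning into custom expression vectors for transporter research and drug discovery.
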