Features (pLannotate 1.2.2; 10 found; start..end, strand, type, name):
    121..213     +  CDS            lacI (fragment): lac repressor; lacI; The lac repressor binds to the lac operator to inhibit transcription in E. coli. This inhibition can be relieved by adding lactose or isopropyl-β-D-thiogalactopyranoside (IPTG).
    268..295     -  terminator     rrnB T2 terminator: transcription terminator T2 from the E. coli rrnB gene
    427..470     +  terminator     rrnB T1 terminator: Escherichia coli rrnB; transcription terminator T1 from the E. coli rrnB gene
    517..553     -  CDS            lacZα (fragment): LacZα fragment of β-galactosidase; lacZ fragment
    569..668     +  protein_bind   attL1: mutant version of attL; recombination site for the Gateway® LR reaction LR Clonase™
    674..2086    +  CDS            SLC16A11: MOT11_HUMAN - Also known as MCT11. Experimental evidence at protein level: Swiss-Prot protein existence level 1. Proton-linked monocarboxylate transporter. It catalyzes the transport of pyruvate across the plasma membrane (PubMed:28666119). Probably involved in hepatic lipid metabolism: overexpression results in an increase of triacylglycerol(TAG) levels, small increases in intracellular diacylglycerols and decreases in lysophosphatidylcholine, cholesterol ester and sphingomyelin lipids (PubMed:24390345). From Homo sapiens (Human).
   2088..2187    -  protein_bind   attL2: mutant version of attL; recombination site for the Gateway® LR reaction LR Clonase™
   2205..2223    -  promoter       T7 promoter: promoter for bacteriophage T7 RNA polymerase
   2357..3166    +  CDS            KanR: aminoglycoside phosphotransferase; aph(3')-Ia; confers resistance to kanamycin in bacteria or G418 (Geneticin®) in eukaryotes
   3313..3901    +  rep_origin     ori: high-copy-number ColE1/pMB1/pBR322/pUC origin of replication
>Addgene plasmid #131939 | pDONR221_SLC16A11 | addgene full sequence | sequence record 259553 | Addgene NGS Result
CTTTCCTGCGTTATCCCCTGATTCTGTGGATAACCGTATTACCGCCTTTGAGTGAGCTGATACCGCTCGC
CGCAGCCGAACGACCGAGCGCAGCGAGTCAGTGAGCGAGGAAGCGGAAGAGCGCCCAATACGCAAACCGC
CTCTCCCCGCGCGTTGGCCGATTCATTAATGCAGCTGGCACGACAGGTTTCCCGACTGGAAAGCGGGCAG
TGAGCGCAACGCAATTAATACGCGTACCGCTAGCCAGGAAGAGTTTGTAGAAACGCAAAAAGGCCATCCG
TCAGGATGGCCTTCTGCTTAGTTTGATGCCTGGCAGTTTATGGCGGGCGTCCTGCCCGCCACCCTCCGGG
CCGTTGCTTCACAACGTTCAAATCCGCTCCCGGCGGATTTGTCCTACTCAGGAGAGCGTTCACCGACAAA
CAACAGATAAAACGAAAGGCCCAGTCTTCCGACTGAGCCTTTCGTTTTATTTGATGCCTGGCAGTTCCCT
ACTCTCGCGTTAACGCTAGCATGGATGTTTTCCCAGTCACGACGTTGTAAAACGACGGCCAGTCTTAAGC
TCGGGCCCCAAATAATGATTTTATTTTGACTGATAGTGACCTGTTCGTTGCAACACATTGATGAGCAATG
CTTTTTTATAATGCCAACTTTGTACAAAAAAGCAGGCTCCACCATGCCTGCCCCACAGAGAAAGCACCGG
AGAGGCGGCTTCTCCCACAGGTGCTTTCCCACCCCTCAGACAGCCATGACCCCACAGCCAGCAGGACCAC
CTGACGGAGGATGGGGCTGGGTGGTGGCCGCCGCCGCCTTCGCCATCAACGGCCTGTCCTACGGACTGCT
GCGCTCTCTGGGACTGGCATTCCCAGATCTGGCAGAGCACTTTGACCGGTCTGCCCAGGATACAGCCTGG
ATCAGCGCCCTGGCCCTGGCCGTGCAGCAGGCCGCCAGCCCCGTGGGCAGCGCCCTGTCCACCAGATGGG
GAGCAAGGCCTGTGGTCATGGTGGGAGGCGTGCTGGCATCCCTGGGCTTCGTGTTTTCCGCCTTCGCCTC
TGACCTGCTGCACCTGTACCTGGGACTGGGACTGCTGGCAGGATTCGGATGGGCACTGGTGTTTGCACCT
GCCCTGGGCACACTGAGCCGCTATTTCTCCAGGCGCCGGGTGCTGGCAGTGGGACTGGCCCTGACCGGCA
ATGGAGCAAGCTCCCTGCTGCTGGCACCCGCCCTGCAGCTGCTGCTGGACACATTTGGCTGGAGAGGCGC
CCTGCTGCTGCTGGGAGCCATCACACTGCACCTGACCCCATGCGGCGCCCTGCTGCTGCCTCTGGTGCTG
CCAGGCGATCCACCAGCACCTCCAAGGTCCCCACTGGCCGCCCTGGGCCTGTCTCTGTTCACAAGAAGGG
CCTTCAGCATCTTTGCACTGGGAACCGCCCTGGTGGGAGGAGGATACTTTGTGCCCTATGTGCACCTGGC
CCCTCACGCCCTGGATAGGGGACTGGGAGGATACGGAGCCGCCCTGGTGGTGGCCGTGGCCGCCATGGGC
GACGCCGGCGCCAGACTGGTGTGCGGATGGCTGGCAGATCAGGGATGGGTGCCTCTGCCAAGGCTGCTGG
CCGTGTTCGGCGCCCTGACAGGACTGGGACTGTGGGTGGTGGGACTGGTGCCTGTGGTGGGAGGCGAGGA
GTCTTGGGGAGGACCACTGCTGGCAGCAGCAGTGGCCTACGGCCTGTCTGCCGGCAGCTATGCACCACTG
GTGTTTGGCGTGCTGCCAGGACTGGTGGGAGTGGGAGGCGTGGTGCAGGCCACCGGCCTGGTCATGATGC
TGATGTCCCTGGGAGGACTGCTGGGACCACCTCTGTCTGGCTTCCTGCGCGACGAGACAGGCGATTTCAC
CGCCAGCTTTCTGCTGTCTGGCAGCCTGATCCTGAGCGGCTCTTTTATCTATATCGGACTGCCACGGGCC
CTGCCTTCTTGCGGCCCAGCCAGCCCACCCGCCACACCTCCACCCGAGACCGGAGAGCTGCTGCCAGCAC
CTCAGGCCGTGCTGCTGAGCCCAGGCGGCCCCGGCTCCACCCTGGACACCACATGTGACCCAGCTTTCTT
GTACAAAGTTGGCATTATAAGAAAGCATTGCTTATCAATTTGTTGCAACGAACAGGTCACTATCAGTCAA
AATAAAATCATTATTTGCCATCCAGCTGATATCCCCTATAGTGAGTCGTATTACATGGTCATAGCTGTTT
CCTGGCAGCTCTGGCCCGTGTCTCAAAATCTCTGATGTTACATTGCACAAGATAAAAATATATCATCATG
AACAATAAAACTGTCTGCTTACATAAACAGTAATACAAGGGGTGTTATGAGCCATATTCAACGGGAAACG
TCGAGGCCGCGATTAAATTCCAACATGGATGCTGATTTATATGGGTATAAATGGGCTCGCGATAATGTCG
GGCAATCAGGTGCGACAATCTATCGCTTGTATGGGAAGCCCGATGCGCCAGAGTTGTTTCTGAAACATGG
CAAAGGTAGCGTTGCCAATGATGTTACAGATGAGATGGTCAGACTAAACTGGCTGACGGAATTTATGCCT
CTTCCGACCATCAAGCATTTTATCCGTACTCCTGATGATGCATGGTTACTCACCACTGCGATCCCCGGAA
AAACAGCATTCCAGGTATTAGAAGAATATCCTGATTCAGGTGAAAATATTGTTGATGCGCTGGCAGTGTT
CCTGCGCCGGTTGCATTCGATTCCTGTTTGTAATTGTCCTTTTAACAGCGATCGCGTATTTCGTCTCGCT
CAGGCGCAATCACGAATGAATAACGGTTTGGTTGATGCGAGTGATTTTGATGACGAGCGTAATGGCTGGC
CTGTTGAACAAGTCTGGAAAGAAATGCATAAACTTTTGCCATTCTCACCGGATTCAGTCGTCACTCATGG
TGATTTCTCACTTGATAACCTTATTTTTGACGAGGGGAAATTAATAGGTTGTATTGATGTTGGACGAGTC
GGAATCGCAGACCGATACCAGGATCTTGCCATCCTATGGAACTGCCTCGGTGAGTTTTCTCCTTCATTAC
AGAAACGGCTTTTTCAAAAATATGGTATTGATAATCCTGATATGAATAAATTGCAGTTTCATTTGATGCT
CGATGAGTTTTTCTAATCAGAATTGGTTAATTGGTTGTAACACTGGCAGAGCATTACGCTGACTTGACGG
GACGGCGCAAGCTCATGACCAAAATCCCTTAACGTGAGTTACGCGTCGTTCCACTGAGCGTCAGACCCCG
TAGAAAAGATCAAAGGATCTTCTTGAGATCCTTTTTTTCTGCGCGTAATCTGCTGCTTGCAAACAAAAAA
ACCACCGCTACCAGCGGTGGTTTGTTTGCCGGATCAAGAGCTACCAACTCTTTTTCCGAAGGTAACTGGC
TTCAGCAGAGCGCAGATACCAAATACTGTTCTTCTAGTGTAGCCGTAGTTAGGCCACCACTTCAAGAACT
CTGTAGCACCGCCTACATACCTCGCTCTGCTAATCCTGTTACCAGTGGCTGCTGCCAGTGGCGATAAGTC
GTGTCTTACCGGGTTGGACTCAAGACGATAGTTACCGGATAAGGCGCAGCGGTCGGGCTGAACGGGGGGT
TCGTGCACACAGCCCAGCTTGGAGCGAACGACCTACACCGAACTGAGATACCTACAGCGTGAGCTATGAG
AAAGCGCCACGCTTCCCGAAGGGAGAAAGGCGGACAGGTATCCGGTAAGCGGCAGGGTCGGAACAGGAGA
GCGCACGAGGGAGCTTCCAGGGGGAAACGCCTGGTATCTTTATAGTCCTGTCGGGTTTCGCCACCTCTGA
CTTGAGCGTCGATTTTTGTGATGCTCGTCAGGGGGGCGGAGCCTATGGAAAAACGCCAGCAACGCGGCCT
TTTTACGGTTCCTGGCCTTTTGCTGGCCTTTTGCTCACATGTT
