>Addgene plasmid #131939 | pDONR221_SLC16A11 | depositor partial sequence | sequence record 253278 | Codon-optimized ORF of SLC16A11
ATGCCTGCCCCACAGAGAAAGCACCGGAGAGGCGGCTTCTCCCACAGGTGCTTTCCCACCCCTCAGACAG
CCATGACCCCACAGCCAGCAGGACCACCTGACGGAGGATGGGGCTGGGTGGTGGCCGCCGCCGCCTTCGC
CATCAACGGCCTGTCCTACGGACTGCTGCGCTCTCTGGGACTGGCATTCCCAGATCTGGCAGAGCACTTT
GACCGGTCTGCCCAGGATACAGCCTGGATCAGCGCCCTGGCCCTGGCCGTGCAGCAGGCCGCCAGCCCCG
TGGGCAGCGCCCTGTCCACCAGATGGGGAGCAAGGCCTGTGGTCATGGTGGGAGGCGTGCTGGCATCCCT
GGGCTTCGTGTTTTCCGCCTTCGCCTCTGACCTGCTGCACCTGTACCTGGGACTGGGACTGCTGGCAGGA
TTCGGATGGGCACTGGTGTTTGCACCTGCCCTGGGCACACTGAGCCGCTATTTCTCCAGGCGCCGGGTGC
TGGCAGTGGGACTGGCCCTGACCGGCAATGGAGCAAGCTCCCTGCTGCTGGCACCCGCCCTGCAGCTGCT
GCTGGACACATTTGGCTGGAGAGGCGCCCTGCTGCTGCTGGGAGCCATCACACTGCACCTGACCCCATGC
GGCGCCCTGCTGCTGCCTCTGGTGCTGCCAGGCGATCCACCAGCACCTCCAAGGTCCCCACTGGCCGCCC
TGGGCCTGTCTCTGTTCACAAGAAGGGCCTTCAGCATCTTTGCACTGGGAACCGCCCTGGTGGGAGGAGG
ATACTTTGTGCCCTATGTGCACCTGGCCCCTCACGCCCTGGATAGGGGACTGGGAGGATACGGAGCCGCC
CTGGTGGTGGCCGTGGCCGCCATGGGCGACGCCGGCGCCAGACTGGTGTGCGGATGGCTGGCAGATCAGG
GATGGGTGCCTCTGCCAAGGCTGCTGGCCGTGTTCGGCGCCCTGACAGGACTGGGACTGTGGGTGGTGGG
ACTGGTGCCTGTGGTGGGAGGCGAGGAGTCTTGGGGAGGACCACTGCTGGCAGCAGCAGTGGCCTACGGC
CTGTCTGCCGGCAGCTATGCACCACTGGTGTTTGGCGTGCTGCCAGGACTGGTGGGAGTGGGAGGCGTGG
TGCAGGCCACCGGCCTGGTCATGATGCTGATGTCCCTGGGAGGACTGCTGGGACCACCTCTGTCTGGCTT
CCTGCGCGACGAGACAGGCGATTTCACCGCCAGCTTTCTGCTGTCTGGCAGCCTGATCCTGAGCGGCTCT
TTTATCTATATCGGACTGCCACGGGCCCTGCCTTCTTGCGGCCCAGCCAGCCCACCCGCCACACCTCCAC
CCGAGACCGGAGAGCTGCTGCCAGCACCTCAGGCCGTGCTGCTGAGCCCAGGCGGCCCCGGCTCCACCCT
GGACACCACATGT
